>Addgene plasmid #157844 | ND4-DdCBE- left side TALE | addgene full sequence | sequence record 307656 | Addgene NGS Result
GACGGATCGGGAGATCTCCCGATCCCCTATGGTGCACTCTCAGTACAATCTGCTCTGATGCCGCATAGTT
AAGCCAGTATCTGCTCCCTGCTTGTGTGTTGGAGGTCGCTGAGTAGTGCGCGAGCAAAATTTAAGCTACA
ACAAGGCAAGGCTTGACCGACAATTGCATGAAGAATCTGCTTAGGGTTAGGCGTTTTGCGCTGCTTCGCG
ATGTACGGGCCAGATATACGCGTTGACATTGATTATTGACTAGTTATTAATAGTAATCAATTACGGGGTC
ATTAGTTCATAGCCCATATATGGAGTTCCGCGTTACATAACTTACGGTAAATGGCCCGCCTGGCTGACCG
CCCAACGACCCCCGCCCATTGACGTCAATAATGACGTATGTTCCCATAGTAACGCCAATAGGGACTTTCC
ATTGACGTCAATGGGTGGAGTATTTACGGTAAACTGCCCACTTGGCAGTACATCAAGTGTATCATATGCC
AAGTACGCCCCCTATTGACGTCAATGACGGTAAATGGCCCGCCTGGCATTATGCCCAGTACATGACCTTA
TGGGACTTTCCTACTTGGCAGTACATCTACGTATTAGTCATCGCTATTACCATGGTGATGCGGTTTTGGC
AGTACATCAATGGGCGTGGATAGCGGTTTGACTCACGGGGATTTCCAAGTCTCCACCCCATTGACGTCAA
TGGGAGTTTGTTTTGGCACCAAAATCAACGGGACTTTCCAAAATGTCGTAACAACTCCGCCCCATTGACG
CAAATGGGCGGTAGGCGTGTACGGTGGGAGGTCTATATAAGCAGAGCTCTCTGGCTAACTAGAGAACCCA
CTGCTTACTGGCTTATCGAAATTAATACGACTCACTATAGGGAGACCCAAGCTGGCTAGCACCATGGCCC
TGTCCCGTGCGGTTTGTGGCACCTCCCGTCAACTGGCTCCGGTTCTGGGTTATCTGGGTTCCCGTCAAAA
ACACTCCCTGCCGGACTACCCGTATGATGTTCCGGATTACGCTGGCTACCCATACGACGTCCCAGACTAC
GCTGGCTACCCATACGACGTCCCAGACTACGCTATGGACATCGCGGATCTGCGTACCCTGGGTTACAGCC
AGCAGCAGCAGGAGAAGATCAAGCCGAAGGTGCGCAGCACCGTGGCTCAGCACCACGAAGCCCTGGTGGG
CCACGGTTTCACCCACGCTCACATCGTGGCCCTGAGCCAGCACCCAGCCGCGCTGGGCACCGTGGCCGTG
AAATATCAGGACATGATTGCTGCCCTGCCAGAGGCCACCCATGAAGCTATTGTGGGCGTGGGCAAGCAGT
GGAGCGGTGCTCGTGCGCTGGAGGCGCTGCTGACCGTGGCTGGTGAACTGCGTGGTCCGCCGCTGCAGCT
GGATACCGGTCAGCTGCTGAAAATCGCGAAACGTGGCGGTGTGACCGCGGTGGAAGCCGTGCATGCTTGG
CGTAATGCTCTGACCGGTGCGCCGCTGAACCTGACCCCGGAACAGGTGGTGGCAATCGCAAGCAATAATG
GTGGTAAACAGGCTCTGGAAACCGTGCAAGCTCTGCTGCCAGTTCTGTGCCAGGCTCATGGTCTGACCCC
GCAGCAGGTGGTGGCTATTGCCAGCCATGATGGCGGCAAGCAGGCCCTGGAGACCGTGCAGCGTCTGCTG
CCGGTGCTGTGCCAGGCCCATGGCCTGACCCCGCAGCAAGTTGTGGCTATTGCCAGCAACGGCGGTGGCA
AACAGGCTCTGGAGACCGTGCAGCGCCTGTTACCGGTGCTGTGCCAAGCCCATGGTCTGACCCCGGAGCA
GGTGGTGGCGATCGCTAGCAACATTGGTGGCAAGCAGGCCCTGGAAACCGTGCAGGCGCTGTTGCCGGTG
CTGTGCCAAGCCCATGGGCTGACCCCGGAACAAGTTGTTGCCATTGCCAGCAACAATGGTGGCAAACAGG
CTCTGGAAACTGTGCAGGCCCTGCTTCCGGTGCTGTGCCAGGCCCATGGATTAACCCCGGAACAAGTTGT
GGCTATTGCGAGCAATGGCGGCGGCAAGCAGGCGCTGGAAACCGTGCAGGCTCTGTTACCGGTGCTGTGC
CAGGCGCATGGCCTGACCCCGGAGCAAGTGGTGGCCATCGCTAGCAACATTGGCGGTAAACAGGCGCTGG
AGACCGTTCAGCGTCTGTTACCGGTGCTGTGCCAGGCACATGGCCTTACCCCGGAACAAGTTGTGGCCAT
TGCCAGCAACATCGGCGGCAAGCAGGCCCTGGAAACGGTGCAGGCGCTGCTCCCGGTGCTGTGCCAGGCC
CATGGGTTAACCCCGGAACAAGTGGTTGCTATTGCTAGCCATGATGGCGGTAAACAGGCCCTGGAGACCG
TTCAGCGCCTGCTACCGGTGCTGTGCCAGGCCCATGGTTTAACCCCGGAACAGGTTGTTGCGATTGCTAG
CCACGATGGCGGCAAGCAGGCTCTGGAGACCGTTCAGGCCCTGCTCCCGGTGCTGTGCCAGGCCCATGGG
CTTACCCCGGAGCAAGTTGTTGCTATTGCCTCCAATATTGGCGGTAAACAGGCGCTGGAAACCGTTCAGG
CTCTGCTTCCGGTGCTGTGCCAGGCTCATGGCCTCACCCCGGAACAAGTTGTGGCGATTGCGTCCCATGA
TGGCGGCAAGCAGGCCCTGGAAACTGTGCAGGCGCTGCTACCGGTGCTGTGCCAGGCCCATGGGCTAACC
CCGGAACAGGTGGTTGCGATTGCTAGCAACAACGGCGGTAAACAGGCTCTGGAGACTGTTCAGCGTCTGC
TTCCGGTGCTGTGCCAGGCTCATGGGCTGACCCCGCAGCAAGTGGTTGCTATTGCCAGCAATGGCGGTGG
CAAGCAGGCGCTGGAGACTGTTCAGCGCCTGCTCCCGGTGCTGTGCCAGGCTCATGGTTTAACCCCGGAG
CAGGTTGTGGCGATCGCCAGCAATGGTGGCGGTAAACAGGCTCTGGAAACGGTGCAGGCCCTGCTCCCGG
TGCTGTGCCAGGCTCATGGACTGACCCCGGAGCAAGTTGTTGCCATTGCGTCCCACGACGGCGGCAAGCA
GGCGCTGGAGACGGTGCAGGCTCTGCTCCCGGTGCTGTGCCAGGCTCACGGTCTGACCCCGCAACAGGTG
GTGGCAATCGCAAGCAACGGTGGTGGTCGTCCGGCACTGGAGAGCATTGTGGCGCAGCTGAGCCGTCCAG
ACCCGGCCCTGGCGGCTCTGACCAACGATCACCTGGTGGCGCTGGCTTGCCTGGGCGGTCGTCCGGCCCT
GGATGCGGTGAAGAAAGGCCTGGGTGGATCCGCCATTCCAGTGAAGCGCGGCGCTACCGGTGAAACCAAA
GTGTTTACCGGTAACAGCAACAGCCCGAAGAGCCCGACCAAAGGCGGTTGCTCTGGCGGCTCAACTAATC
TGAGCGACATCATTGAGAAGGAGACTGGGAAACAGCTGGTCATTCAGGAGTCCATCCTGATGCTGCCTGA
GGAGGTGGAGGAAGTGATCGGCAACAAGCCAGAGTCTGACATCCTGGTGCACACCGCCTACGACGAGTCC
ACAGATGAGAATGTGATGCTGCTGACCTCTGACGCCCCCGAGTATAAGCCTTGGGCCCTGGTCATCCAGG
ATTCTAACGGCGAGAATAAGATCAAGATGCTGTGATAAACCACGATCGTTATGCTGATCATACCCTAATG
ATCCCAGCAAGATAATGTCCTGTCTTCTAAGATGTGCATCAAGCCTGGTACATACTGAAAACCCTATAAG
GTCCTGGATAATTTTTGTTTGATTATTCATTGAAGAAACATTTATTTTCCAATTGTGTGAAGTTTTTGAC
TGTTAATAAAAGAATCTGTCAACCATCAAACTTCTGAGGCGGAAAGAACCAGCTGGGGCTCTAGGGGGTA
TCCCC
[124 nt withheld, positions 3926-4049]
C
[91 nt withheld, positions 4051-4141]
A
[49 nt withheld, positions 4143-4191]
CCTTTGACGTTGGAGTCCACGTTCTTT
[37 nt withheld, positions 4219-4255]
ACCCTATCTCGGTCTATTCTTTTGATTTATAAGGGATTTTGCCGATTTCGGCCTATTGGTTAAAAAATGA
GCTGATTTAACAAAAATTTAACGCGAATTAATTCTGTGGAATGTGTGTCAGTTAGGGTGTGGAAAGTCCC
CAGGCTCCCCAGCAGGCAGAAGTATGCAAAGCATGCATCTCAATTAGTCAGCAACCAGGTGTGGAAAGTC
CCCAGGCTCCCCAGCAGGCAGAAGTATGCAAAGCATGCATCTCAATTAGTCAGCAACCATAGTCCCGCCC
CTAACTCCGCCCATCCCGCCCCTAACTCCGCCCAGTTCCGCCCATTCTCCGCCCCATGGCTGACTAATTT
TTTTTATTTATGCAGAGGCCGAGGCCGCCTCTGCCTCTGAGCTATTCCAGAAGTAGTGAGGAGGCTTTTT
TGGAGGCCTAGGCTTTTGCAAAAAGCTCCCGGGAGCTTGTATATCCATTTTCGGATCTGATCAGCACGTG
TTGACAATTAATCATCGGCATAGTATATCGGCATAGTATAATACGACAAGGTGAGGAACTAAACCATGGC
CAAGCCTTTGTCTCAAGAAGAATCCACCCTCATTGAAAGAGCAACGGCTACAATCAACAGCATCCCCATC
TCTGAAGACTACAGCGTCGCCAGCGCAGCTCTCTCTAGCGACGGCCGCATCTTCACTGGTGTCAATGTAT
ATCATTTTACTGGGGGACCTTGTGCAGAACTCGTGGTGCTGGGCACTGCTGCTGCTGCGGCAGCTGGCAA
CCTGACTTGTATCGTCGCGATCGGAAATGAGAACAGGGGCATCTTGAGCCCCTGCGGACGGTGCCGACAG
GTGCTTCTCGATCTGCATCCTGGGATCAAAGCCATAGTGAAGGACAGTGATGGACAGCCGACGGCAGTTG
GGATTCGTGAATTGCTGCCCTCTGGTTATGTGTGGGAGGGCTAAGCACTTCGTGGCCGAGGAGCAGGACT
GACACGTGCTACGAGATTTCGATTCCACCGCCGCCTTCTATGAAAGGTTGGGCTTCGGAATCGTTTTCCG
GGACGCCGGCTGGATGATCCTCCAGCGCGGGGATCTCATGCTGGAGTTCTTCGCCCACCCCAACTTGTTT
ATTGCAGCTTATAATGGTTACAAATAAAGCAATAGCATCACAAATTTCACAAATAAAGCATTTTTTTCAC
TGCATTCTAGTTGTGGTTTGTCCAAACTCATCAATGTATCTTATCATGTCTGTATACCGTCGACCTCTAG
CTAGAGCTTGGCGTAATCATGGTCATAGCTGTTTCCTGTGTGAAATTGTTATCCGCTCACAATTCCACAC
AACATACGAGCCGGAAGCATAAAGTGTAAAGCCTGGGGTGCCTAATGAGTGAGCTAACTCACATTAATTG
CGTTGCGCTCACTGCCCGCTTTCCAGTCGGGAAACCTGTCGTGCCAGCTGCATTAATGAATCGGCCAACG
CGCGGGGAGAGGCGGTTTGCGTATTGGGCGCTCTTCCGCTTCCTCGCTCACTGACTCGCTGCGCTCGGTC
GTTCGGCTGCGGCGAGCGGTATCAGCTCACTCAAAGGCGGTAATACGGTTATCCACAGAATCAGGGGATA
ACGCAGGAAAGAACATGTGAGCAAAAGGCCAGCAAAAGGCCAGGAACCGTAAAAAGGCCGCGTTGCTGGC
GTTTTTCCATAGGCTCCGCCCCCCTGACGAGCATCACAAAAATCGACGCTCAAGTCAGAGGTGGCGAAAC
CCGACAGGACTATAAAGATACCAGGCGTTTCCCCCTGGAAGCTCCCTCGTGCGCTCTCCTGTTCCGACCC
TGCCGCTTACCGGATACCTGTCCGCCTTTCTCCCTTCGGGAAGCGTGGCGCTTTCTCATAGCTCACGCTG
TAGGTATCTCAGTTCGGTGTAGGTCGTTCGCTCCAAGCTGGGCTGTGTGCACGAACCCCCCGTTCAGCCC
GACCGCTGCGCCTTATCCGGTAACTATCGTCTTGAGTCCAACCCGGTAAGACACGACTTATCGCCACTGG
CAGCAGCCACTGGTAACAGGATTAGCAGAGCGAGGTATGTAGGCGGTGCTACAGAGTTCTTGAAGTGGTG
GCCTAACTACGGCTACACTAGAAGAACAGTATTTGGTATCTGCGCTCTGCTGAAGCCAGTTACCTTCGGA
AAAAGAGTTGGTAGCTCTTGATCCGGCAAACAAACCACCGCTGGTAGCGGTGGTTTTTTTGTTTGCAAGC
AGCAGATTACGCGCAGAAAAAAAGGATCTCAAGAAGATCCTTTGATCTTTTCTACGGGGTCTGACGCTCA
GTGGAACGAAAACTCACGTTAAGGGATTTTGGTCATGAGATTATCAAAAAGGATCTTCACCTAGATCCTT
TTAAATTAAAAATGAAGTTTTAAATCAATCTAAAGTATATATGAGTAAACTTGGTCTGACAGTTACCAAT
GCTTAATCAGTGAGGCACCTATCTCAGCGATCTGTCTATTTCGTTCATCCATAGTTGCCTGACTCCCCGT
CGTGTAGATAACTACGATACGGGAGGGCTTACCATCTGGCCCCAGTGCTGCAATGATACCGCGAGACCCA
CGCTCACCGGCTCCAGATTTATCAGCAATAAACCAGCCAGCCGGAAGGGCCGAGCGCAGAAGTGGTCCTG
CAACTTTATCCGCCTCCATCCAGTCTATTAATTGTTGCCGGGAAGCTAGAGTAAGTAGTTCGCCAGTTAA
TAGTTTGCGCAACGTTGTTGCCATTGCTACAGGCATCGTGGTGTCACGCTCGTCGTTTGGTATGGCTTCA
TTCAGCTCCGGTTCCCAACGATCAAGGCGAGTTACATGATCCCCCATGTTGTGCAAAAAAGCGGTTAGCT
CCTTCGGTCCTCCGATCGTTGTCAGAAGTAAGTTGGCCGCAGTGTTATCACTCATGGTTATGGCAGCACT
GCATAATTCTCTTACTGTCATGCCATCCGTAAGATGCTTTTCTGTGACTGGTGAGTACTCAACCAAGTCA
TTCTGAGAATAGTGTATGCGGCGACCGAGTTGCTCTTGCCCGGCGTCAATACGGGATAATACCGCGCCAC
ATAGCAGAACTTTAAAAGTGCTCATCATTGGAAAACGTTCTTCGGGGCGAAAACTCTCAAGGATCTTACC
GCTGTTGAGATCCAGTTCGATGTAACCCACTCGTGCACCCAACTGATCTTCAGCATCTTTTACTTTCACC
AGCGTTTCTGGGTGAGCAAAAACAGGAAGGCAAAATGCCGCAAAAAAGGGAATAAGGGCGACACGGAAAT
GTTGAATACTCATACTCTTCCTTTTTCAATATTATTGAAGCATTTATCAGGGTTATTGTCTCATGAGCGG
ATACATATTTGAATGTATTTAGAAAAATAAACAAATAGGGGTTCCGCGCACATTTCCCCGAAAAGTGCCA
CCTGACGTC
Features (pLannotate 1.2.2; 24 found; start..end, strand, type, name):
     28..80      -  misc_feature   bom (fragment): basis of mobility region from pBR322
    235..614     +  enhancer       CMV enhancer: human cytomegalovirus immediate early enhancer
    615..818     +  promoter       CMV promoter: human cytomegalovirus (CMV) immediate early promoter
    814..847     +  LTR            5' LTR (truncated) (fragment): truncated 5' long terminal repeat (LTR) from HIV-1
    863..881     +  promoter       T7 promoter: promoter for bacteriophage T7 RNA polymerase
    910..1008    +  CDS            SOD2 (fragment): SODM_HUMAN - Experimental evidence at protein level: Swiss-Prot protein existence level 1. Destroys superoxide anion radicals which are normally produced within the cells and which are toxic to biological systems. From Homo sapiens (Human).
   1096..1602    +  CDS            avrXa10 (fragment): AVX10_XANOO - Experimental evidence at protein level: Swiss-Prot protein existence level 1. Avirulence protein. Induces the hypersensitive response (HR)in rice plants carrying the resistance gene Xa10. Activity depends on the presence of the core repeat domains; replacement with repeat domains from other proteins (AvrBs3 of X.euvesicatoria (AC P14727) or AvrXa7 of this organism) does not elicit the HR. Probably acts as a transcription factor in its host plant (rice) to induce plant resistance or disease. From Xanthomonas oryzae pv. oryzae.
   3199..3339    +  CDS            avrBs3 (fragment): AVRB3_XANEU - Experimental evidence at protein level: Swiss-Prot protein existence level 1. Avirulence protein. Acts as a transcription factor in C.annuum plants. In susceptible plants lacking the Bs3 resistance gene induces expression of a number of genes, including genes homologous to a family of auxin-induced genes, alpha-expansin genes, pectate lyase, anthocyanidin glucoside rhamnosyl transferase and at least one transcription factor, UPA20. Their expression leads to plant hypertrophy in mesophyll cells, probably mainly mediated by UPA20 (PubMed:17962565). In resistant plants induces the h
   3424..3672    +  CDS            UGI: UNGI_BPPB2 - Experimental evidence at protein level: Swiss-Prot protein existence level 1. This protein binds specifically and reversibly to the host uracil-DNA glycosylase, preventing removal of uracil residues from PBS2 DNA by the host uracil-excision repair system. From Bacillus phage PBS2 (Bacteriophage PBS2).
   3884..3905    +  promoter       SV40 promoter (fragment): SV40 enhancer and early promoter
   3926..4354    +  rep_origin     f1 ori (sequence partly withheld): f1 bacteriophage origin of replication; arrow indicates direction of (+) strand synthesis
   4368..4697    +  promoter       SV40 promoter: SV40 enhancer and early promoter
   4745..4792    +  promoter       EM7 promoter: synthetic bacterial promoter&nbsp
   4811..5209    +  CDS            BSD: blasticidin S deaminase; Aspergillus terreus BSD; confers resistance to blasticidin
   5210..5237    +  CDS            BleoR (fragment): antibiotic-binding protein; Sh ble from Streptoalloteichus hindustanus; confers resistance to bleomycin, phleomycin, and Zeocin™
   5247..5372    +  CDS            ble (fragment): BLE_KLEPN - Experimental evidence at protein level: Swiss-Prot protein existence level 1. Binding protein with a strong affinity to the bleomycin family of antibiotics. Binds to CL990; an antimitotic-antibiotic compound. From Klebsiella pneumoniae.
   5367..5488    +  polyA_signal   SV40 poly(A) signal: SV40 polyadenylation signal
   5561..5577    -  protein_bind   lac operator: The lac repressor binds to the lac operator to inhibit transcription in E. coli. This inhibition can be relieved by adding lactose or isopropyl-β-D-thiogalactopyranoside (IPTG). lac repressor encoded by lacI
   5585..5615    -  promoter       lac promoter: promoter for the E. coli lac operon
   5630..5651    -  protein_bind   CAP binding site: CAP binding activates transcription in the presence of cAMP. E. coli catabolite activator protein
   5664..5756    -  CDS            lacI (fragment): lac repressor; lacI; The lac repressor binds to the lac operator to inhibit transcription in E. coli. This inhibition can be relieved by adding lactose or isopropyl-β-D-thiogalactopyranoside (IPTG).
   5939..6527    -  rep_origin     ori: high-copy-number ColE1/pMB1/pBR322/pUC origin of replication
   6698..7558    -  CDS            AmpR: β-lactamase; bla; confers resistance to ampicillin, carbenicillin, and related antibiotics
   7559..7663    -  promoter       AmpR promoter: bla
