[The description below was written by a language model from this plasmid's Addgene catalogue record and pLannotate feature annotations shown in this document.]
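Description:
ND4-DdCBE- left side TALE is a pCMV-based mammalian expression plasmid of about 7.7 kb that encodes one half of a split, TALE-guided mitochondrial cytosine base editor (DdCBE) directed at the mitochondrial ND4 gene. It is maintained in E. coli through a high-copy ColE1/pUC-type origin and an ampicillin resistance gene (β-lactamase with its own promoter). An f1 origin is also present. Downstream of the payload, the feature table shows an SV40 promoter and bacterial EM7 promoter driving a blasticidin S deaminase gene, followed by bleomycin-resistance fragments and an SV40 polyadenylation signal. This cassette could support blasticidin selection, although the catalogue entry does not list a mammalian selection marker.

The editor is expressed from the CMV immediate-early enhancer and promoter, with a T7 promoter just upstream of the coding region. According to the insert name, the open reading frame begins with the SOD2 mitochondrial targeting sequence, which directs import into the mitochondrial matrix, followed by a 3xHA epitope tag. Next comes a TALE array designed for the left-hand site at ND4, annotated only at its flanks as avrXa10- and avrBs3-like fragments. It is fused to the C-terminal portion of the DddA toxin deaminase domain split at G1397, then to a uracil glycosylase inhibitor (UGI) that protects the deaminated product from uracil excision. A SOD2 3'UTR follows. The DddA half, HA tag and 3'UTR are named in the record but were not picked up by the automated annotation.

The DddA half is inactive alone, so this plasmid is meant to be used with a matching right-side TALE construct. The two halves then reassemble on adjacent sites in mitochondrial DNA and catalyse CRISPR-free C•G-to-T•A conversion.
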