Addgene plasmid #157844: ND4-DdCBE- left side TALE
Purpose: expresses left-side TALE–DddAtox half ND4-DdCBE in mammalian cells
Depositing lab: David Liu. Depositing organization: Broad Institute. Publication: A bacterial cytidine deaminase toxin enables CRISPR-free mitochondrial base editing. Mok BY, de Moraes MH, Zeng J, Bosch DE, Kotrys AV, Raguram A, Hsu F, Radey MC, Peterson SB, Mootha VK, Mougous JD, Liu DR. Nature. 2020 Jul 8. pii: 10.1038/s41586-020-2477-4. doi: 10.1038/s41586-020-2477-4. PubMed 32641830.
Backbone
  Vector backbone: pCMV
  Vector type: Mammalian Expression
Growth in bacteria
  Bacterial resistance: Ampicillin, 100 μg/mL
  Growth temperature: 37°C
  Growth strain: Mach1
  Copy number: Unknown
Gene/Insert
  Gene/Insert name: SOD2 MTS–3x-HA–ND4 left tale–G1397 DddA-C–UGI–SOD2 3'UTR
Terms and licenses: Academic/Nonprofit Terms; Industry Terms: Not Available to Industry
How to cite: ND4-DdCBE- left side TALE was a gift from David Liu (Addgene plasmid # 157844 ; http://n2t.net/addgene:157844 ; RRID:Addgene_157844)
